Addgene plasmid #241849: pPBneo-CIBN-lin-p53CT(98-393)-R273H-mNeonGreen-NLSx3
Purpose: Expresses a negative control of the localizer of Opto-p53 in mammalian cells.
Depositing lab: Kazuhiro Aoki. Depositing organization: Kyoto University, Graduate School of Biostudies. Publication: Opto-p53: A Light-Controllable Activation of p53 Signaling Pathway. Tsuruoka T, Goto Y, Aoki K. Cell Struct Funct. 2025 Jun 12. doi: 10.1247/csf.25017. PubMed 40500178.
Backbone
  Vector backbone: pPB
  Backbone size w/o insert (bp): 7163
  Total vector size (bp): 9374
  Vector type: Mammalian Expression
  Selectable markers: Neomycin (select with G418)
Growth in bacteria
  Bacterial resistance: Ampicillin, 100 μg/mL
  Growth temperature: 37°C
  Growth strain: DH5alpha
  Copy number: High Copy
Gene/Insert
  Gene/Insert name: p53
  Species: H. sapiens (human)
  Insert size (bp): 888
  Mutation: p53 C-terminus (97-393 aa) containing R273H mutation, which abolishes DNA binding.
  Entrez Gene: TP53 (a.k.a. BCC7, BMFS5, LFS1, P53, TRP53)
  Promoter: CAGGS promoter
  Tag / fusion protein: CIBN (N terminal on insert); mNeonGreen (C terminal on insert)
  Cloning method: Restriction Enzyme; 5′ cloning site XhoI (not destroyed); 3′ cloning site NotI (not destroyed)
  Sequencing primers: 5′ n/a; 3′ n/a
Terms and licenses: Academic/Nonprofit Terms; Industry Terms: Not Available to Industry
How to cite: pPBneo-CIBN-lin-p53CT(98-393)-R273H-mNeonGreen-NLSx3 was a gift from Kazuhiro Aoki (Addgene plasmid # 241849 ; http://n2t.net/addgene:241849 ; RRID:Addgene_241849)
