[The description below was written by a language model from this plasmid's Addgene catalogue record and pLannotate feature annotations shown in this document.]
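Description:
pPBneo-CIBN-lin-p53CT(98-393)-R273H-mNeonGreen-NLSx3 is a mammalian expression plasmid of about 9.4 kb built on the pPB backbone. The "PB" name suggests a piggyBac transposon vector, but the feature table does not annotate any transposon terminal repeats, so this cannot be confirmed from the record. It is propagated in E. coli as a high-copy plasmid through a ColE1/pUC-type origin with ampicillin selection (AmpR). It also retains pBluescript-derived remnants: an f1 origin, lacZα and lac promoter/operator fragments, and T7 and T3 promoters.

The payload is a single bicistronic unit driven by the CAGGS promoter, annotated here as the CMV enhancer plus the chicken β-actin/rabbit β-globin chimeric intron. The first open reading frame fuses CIBN, the N-terminal part of Arabidopsis CIB1 that binds blue-light-activated CRY2, through a linker to a human p53 fragment lacking the N-terminal region. The name gives this fragment as residues 98-393, while the mutation field gives 97-393. mNeonGreen and SV40 nuclear localization signals follow; the name indicates three NLS copies, of which the annotation detects two. The p53 portion carries the R273H substitution, which the record states abolishes DNA binding. Downstream, an EMCV IRES drives translation of the neomycin resistance gene from the same transcript, allowing G418 selection of expressing cells, and a bGH polyadenylation signal terminates the unit.

The construct serves as a negative control for the "localizer" component of the Opto-p53 system for light-controlled activation of p53 signalling. It provides a fluorescent, nuclear, CIBN-tagged p53 fragment that cannot bind DNA. It presumably still recruits a CRY2-fused partner under blue light, though that partner is not described in the record.
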