Features (pLannotate 1.2.2; 27 found; start..end, strand, type, name):
    329..484     -  CDS            lacZα (fragment): LacZα fragment of β-galactosidase; lacZ fragment
    492..510     +  promoter       T7 promoter: promoter for bacteriophage T7 RNA polymerase
    877..1256    +  enhancer       CMV enhancer: human cytomegalovirus immediate early enhancer
   1535..2551    +  intron         chimeric intron: chimera between introns from chicken β-actin and rabbit β-globin
   2615..3124    +  CDS            CIBN: N-terminal portion of the CIB1 transcription factor from Arabidopsis thaliana binds to CRY2 (cryptochrome 2) that has absorbed blue light (Kennedy et al., 2010)
   3150..4039    +  CDS            p53 (fragment): human tumor suppressor protein that is often mutated in cancers; Homo sapiens TP53; responds to cellular stresses to regulate the expression of target genes
   4046..4753    +  CDS            mNeonGreen: mNeonGreen is a basic (constitutively fluorescent) green/yellow fluorescent protein published in 2013, derived from Branchiostoma lanceolatum. It is reported to be a very rapidly-maturing monomer with moderate acid sensitivity.
   4784..4804    +  CDS            SV40 NLS: nuclear localization signal of SV40 (simian virus 40) large T antigen
   4805..4825    +  CDS            SV40 NLS: nuclear localization signal of SV40 (simian virus 40) large T antigen
   4903..5464    +  misc_feature   IRES: internal ribosome entry site (IRES) of the encephalomyocarditis virus (EMCV)
   5467..6258    +  CDS            neo: KKA2_KLEPN - Also known as kan, nptII. Experimental evidence at protein level: Swiss-Prot protein existence level 1. Resistance to kanamycin, neomycin, paromomycin, ribostamycin, butirosin and gentamicin B. From Klebsiella pneumoniae.
   6273..6294    -  misc_feature   MCS (fragment): pBluescript multiple cloning site
   6338..6562    +  polyA_signal   bGH poly(A) signal: bovine growth hormone polyadenylation signal
   6566..6582    +  promoter       SV40 promoter (fragment): SV40 enhancer and early promoter
   6633..6649    -  protein_bind   lac operator: The lac repressor binds to the lac operator to inhibit transcription in E. coli. This inhibition can be relieved by adding lactose or isopropyl-β-D-thiogalactopyranoside (IPTG). lac repressor encoded by lacI
   6657..6687    -  promoter       lac promoter: promoter for the E. coli lac operon
   6702..6723    -  protein_bind   CAP binding site: CAP binding activates transcription in the presence of cAMP. E. coli catabolite activator protein
   6736..6775    -  CDS            lacI (fragment): lac repressor; lacI; The lac repressor binds to the lac operator to inhibit transcription in E. coli. This inhibition can be relieved by adding lactose or isopropyl-β-D-thiogalactopyranoside (IPTG).
   7060..7078    -  promoter       T3 promoter: promoter for bacteriophage T3 RNA polymerase
   7123..7139    -  protein_bind   lac operator: The lac repressor binds to the lac operator to inhibit transcription in E. coli. This inhibition can be relieved by adding lactose or isopropyl-β-D-thiogalactopyranoside (IPTG). lac repressor encoded by lacI
   7147..7177    -  promoter       lac promoter: promoter for the E. coli lac operon
   7192..7213    -  protein_bind   CAP binding site: CAP binding activates transcription in the presence of cAMP. E. coli catabolite activator protein
   7226..7318    -  CDS            lacI (fragment): lac repressor; lacI; The lac repressor binds to the lac operator to inhibit transcription in E. coli. This inhibition can be relieved by adding lactose or isopropyl-β-D-thiogalactopyranoside (IPTG).
   7501..8089    -  rep_origin     ori: high-copy-number ColE1/pMB1/pBR322/pUC origin of replication
   8260..9120    -  CDS            AmpR: β-lactamase; bla; confers resistance to ampicillin, carbenicillin, and related antibiotics
   9121..9225    -  promoter       AmpR promoter: bla
   9278..324     -  rep_origin     f1 ori (across the origin) (sequence partly withheld): f1 bacteriophage origin of replication; arrow indicates direction of (+) strand synthesis
>Addgene plasmid #241849 | pPBneo-CIBN-lin-p53CT(98-393)-R273H-mNeonGreen-NLSx3 | addgene full sequence | sequence record 485121 | Addgene NGS Result
TTGTTCCAGTTTGGAACAAGAGTCCACTATTAAAGAACGTGGACTCCAACGTCAAAGG
[49 nt withheld, positions 59-107]
T
[91 nt withheld, positions 109-199]
G
[124 nt withheld, positions 201-324]
CCCATTCGCCATTCAGGCTGCGCAACTGTTGGGAAGGGCGATCGGTGCGGGCCTCTTCGCTATTACGCCA
GCTGGCGAAAGGGGGATGTGCTGCAAGGCGATTAAGTTGGGTAACGCCAGGGTTTTCCCAGTCACGACGT
TGTAAAACGACGGCCAGTGAGCGCGCGTAATACGACTCACTATAGGGCGAATTGGGGCGCGCCATTCTAG
ATTAACCCTAGAAAGATAGTCTGCGTAAAATTGACGCATGCATTCTTGAAATATTGCTCTCTCTTTCTAA
ATAGCGCGAATCCGTCGCTGTGCATTTAGGACATCTCAGTCGCCGCTTGGAGCTCCCGTGAGGCGTGCTT
GTCAATGCGGTAAGTGTCACTGATTTTGAACTATAACGACCGCGTGAGTCAAAATGACGCATGATTATCT
TTTACGTGACTTTTAAGATTTAACTCATACGATAATTATATTGTTATTTCATGTTCTACTTACGTGATAA
CTTATTATATATATATTTTCTTGTTATAGATATCAACTAGAATGCTAGCATGGGCCCATCTCGACATTGA
TTATTGACTAGTTATTAATAGTAATCAATTACGGGGTCATTAGTTCATAGCCCATATATGGAGTTCCGCG
TTACATAACTTACGGTAAATGGCCCGCCTGGCTGACCGCCCAACGACCCCCGCCCATTGACGTCAATAAT
GACGTATGTTCCCATAGTAACGCCAATAGGGACTTTCCATTGACGTCAATGGGTGGAGTATTTACGGTAA
ACTGCCCACTTGGCAGTACATCAAGTGTATCATATGCCAAGTACGCCCCCTATTGACGTCAATGACGGTA
AATGGCCCGCCTGGCATTATGCCCAGTACATGACCTTATGGGACTTTCCTACTTGGCAGTACATCTACGT
ATTAGTCATCGCTATTACCATGGTCGAGGTGAGCCCCACGTTCTGCTTCACTCTCCCCATCTCCCCCCCC
TCCCCACCCCCAATTTTGTATTTATTTATTTTTTAATTATTTTGTGCAGCGATGGGGGCGGGGGGGGGGG
GGGNSGCGCGCCRGGGGGGGGGGGGGGGGGSGGGGGGSGGGGSGGGGSGRGGSGGRGAGGKGCGGCGGCA
GCCAATCAGAGCGGCGCGCTCCGAAAGTTTCCTTTTATGGCGAGGCGGCGGCGGCGGCGGCCCTATAAAA
AGCGAAGCGCGCGGCGGGCGGGAGTCGCTGCGCGCTGCCTTCGCCCCGTGCCCCGCTCCGCCGCCGCCTC
GCGCCGCCCGCCCCGGCTCTGACTGACCGCGTTACTCCCACAGGTGAGCGGGCGGGACGGCCCTTCTCCT
CCGGGCTGTAATTAGCGCTTGGTTTAATGACGGCTTGTTTCTTTTCTGTGGCTGCGTGAAAGCCTTGAGG
GGCTCCGGGAGGGCCCTTTGTGCGGGGGGAGCGGCTCGGGGGGTGCGTGCGTGTGTGTGTGCGTGGGGAG
CGCCGCGTGCGGCTCCGCGCTGCCCGGCGGCTGTGAGCGCTGCGGGCGCGGCGCGGGGCTTTGTGCGCTC
CGCAGTGTGCGCGAGGGGAGCGCGGCCGGGGGCGGTGCCCCGCGGTGCGGGGGGGGCTGCGAGGGGAACA
AAGGCTGCGTGCGGGGTGTGTGCGTGGGGGGGTGAGCAGGGGGTGTGGGCGCGTCGGTCGGGCTGCAACC
CCCCCTGCACCCCCCTCCCCGAGTTGCTGAGCACGGCCCGGCTTCGGGTGCGGGGCTCCGTACGGGGCGT
GGCGCGGGGCTCGCCGTGCCGGGCGGGGGGTGGCGGCAGGKGGGGGTGCCGGGCGGGGCGGGGCCGCCYC
GGGCCGGGGRGGGCTCGGGGGRGGGGCGCGGCGGCCCCCGGAGCGCCGGCGGCTGTCGAGGCGCGGCGAG
CCGCAGCCATTGCCTTTTATGGTAATCGTGCGAGAGGGCGCAGGGACTTCCTTTGTCCCAAATCTGTGCG
GAGCCGAAATCTGGGAGGCGCCGCCGCACCCCCTCTAGCGGGCGCGGGGCGAAGCGGTGCGGCGCCGGCA
GGAAGGAAATGGGCGGGGAGGGCCTTCGTGCGTCGCCGCGCCGCCGTCCCCTTCTCCCTCTCCAGCCTCG
GGGCTGTCCGCGGGGGGACGGCTGCCTTCGGGGGGGACGGGGCAGGGCGGGGTTCGGCTTCTGGCGTGTG
ACCGGCGGCTCTAGAGCCTCTGCTAACCATGTTCATGCCTTCTTCTTTTTCCTACAGCTCCTGGGCAACG
TGCTGGTTATTGTGCTGTCTCATCATTTTGGCAAAGAATTGGGATCCACCATGAATGGAGCTATAGGAGG
TGACCTTTTGCTCAATTTTCCTGACATGTCGGTCCTAGAGCGCCAAAGGGCTCACCTCAAGTACCTCAAT
CCCACCTTTGATTCTCCTCTCGCCGGCTTCTTTGCCGATTCTTCAATGATTACCGGCGGCGAGATGGACA
GCTATCTTTCGACTGCCGGTTTGAATCTTCCGATGATGTACGGTGAGACGACGGTGGAAGGTGATTCAAG
ACTCTCAATTTCGCCGGAAACGACGCTTGGGACTGGAAATTTCAAGGCAGCGAAGTTTGATACAGAGACT
AAGGATTGTAATGAGGCGGCGAAGAAGATGACGATGAACAGAGATGACCTAGTAGAAGAAGGAGAAGAAG
AGAAGTCGAAAATAACAGAGCAAAACAATGGGAGCACAAAAAGCATCAAGAAGATGAAACACAAAGCCAA
GAAAGAAGAGAACAATTTCTCTAATGATTCATCTAAAGTGACGAAGGAATTGGAGAAAACGGATTATATT
CATGGTGGTTCCGGTGGTTCCGAATTCCCTTCCCAGAAAACCTACCAGGGCAGCTACGGTTTCCGTCTGG
GCTTCTTGCATTCTGGGACAGCCAAGTCTGTGACTTGCACGTACTCCCCTGCCCTCAACAAGATGTTTTG
CCAACTGGCCAAGACCTGCCCTGTGCAGCTGTGGGTTGATTCCACACCCCCGCCCGGCACCCGCGTCCGC
GCCATGGCCATCTACAAGCAGTCACAGCACATGACGGAGGTTGTGAGGCGCTGCCCCCACCATGAGCGCT
GCTCAGATAGCGATGGTCTGGCCCCTCCTCAGCATCTTATCCGAGTGGAAGGAAATTTGCGTGTGGAGTA
TTTGGATGACAGAAACACTTTTCGACATAGTGTGGTGGTGCCCTATGAGCCGCCTGAGGTTGGCTCTGAC
TGTACCACCATCCACTACAACTACATGTGTAACAGTTCCTGCATGGGCGGCATGAACCGGAGGCCCATCC
TCACCATCATCACACTGGAAGACTCCAGTGGTAATCTACTGGGACGGAACAGCTTTGAGGTGCATGTTTG
TGCCTGTCCTGGGAGAGACCGGCGCACAGAGGAAGAGAATCTCCGCAAGAAAGGGGAGCCTCACCACGAG
CTGCCCCCAGGGAGCACTAAGCGAGCACTGCCCAACAACACCAGCTCCTCTCCCCAGCCAAAGAAGAAAC
CACTGGATGGAGAATATTTCACCCTTCAGATCCGTGGGCGTGAGCGCTTCGAGATGTTCCGAGAGCTGAA
TGAGGCCTTGGAACTCAAGGATGCCCAGGCTGGGAAGGAGCCAGGGGGGAGCAGGGCTCACTCCAGCCAC
CTGAAGTCCAAAAAGGGTCAGTCTACCTCCCGCCATAAAAAACTCATGTTCAAGACAGAAGGGCCTGACT
CAGACCTCGAGATGGTGAGCAAGGGCGAGGAGGATAACATGGCCTCTCTCCCAGCGACACATGAGTTACA
CATCTTTGGCTCCATCAACGGTGTGGACTTTGACATGGTGGGTCAGGGCACCGGCAATCCAAATGATGGT
TATGAGGAGTTAAACCTGAAGTCCACCAAGGGTGACCTCCAGTTCTCCCCCTGGATTCTGGTCCCTCATA
TCGGGTATGGCTTCCATCAGTACCTGCCCTACCCTGACGGGATGTCGCCTTTCCAGGCCGCCATGGTAGA
TGGCTCCGGCTACCAAGTCCATCGCACAATGCAGTTTGAAGATGGTGCCTCCCTTACTGTTAACTACCGC
TACACCTACGAGGGAAGCCACATCAAAGGAGAGGCCCAGGTGAAGGGGACTGGTTTCCCTGCTGACGGTC
CTGTGATGACCAACTCGCTGACCGCTGCGGACTGGTGCAGGTCGAAGAAGACTTACCCCAACGACAAAAC
CATCATCAGTACCTTTAAGTGGAGTTACACCACTGGAAATGGCAAGCGCTACCGGAGCACTGCGCGGACC
ACCTACACCTTTGCCAAGCCAATGGCGGCTAACTATCTGAAGAACCAGCCGATGTACGTGTTCCGTAAGA
CGGAGCTCAAGCACTCCAAGACCGAGCTCAACTTCAAGGAGTGGCAAAAGGCCTTTACCGATGTGATGGG
CATGGACGAGCTGTACAAGGGCGGCCGCCCAAAGAAAAAGAGAAAAGTACCAAAAAAGAAGAGAAAGGTA
CCAAAAAAGAAGAGAAAGGTATAAGTCGACGGGCCGCGGTAACAATTGTTAACTAACTTAAGCTAGCAAC
GGTTTCCCTCTAGCGGGATCAATTCCGCCCCCCCCCCCTAACGTTACTGGCCGAAGCCGCTTGGAATAAG
GCCGGTGTGCGTTTGTCTATATGTTATTTTCCACCATATTGCCGTCTTTTGGCAATGTGAGGGCCCGGAA
ACCTGGCCCTGTCTTCTTGACGAGCATTCCTAGGGGTCTTTCCCCTCTCGCCAAAGGAATGCAAGGTCTG
TTGAATGTCGTGAAGGAAGCAGTTCCTCTGGAAGCTTCTTGAAGACAAACAACGTCTGTAGCGACCCTTT
GCAGGCAGCGGAACCCCCCACCTGGCGACAGGTGCCTCTGCGGCCAAAAGCCACGTGTATAAGATACACC
TGCAAAGGCGGCACAACCCCAGTGCCACGTTGTGAGTTGGATAGTTGTGGAAAGAGTCAAATGGCTCTCC
TCAAGCGTATTCAACAAGGGGCTGAAGGATGCCCAGAAGGTACCCCATTGTATGGGATCTGATCTGGGGC
CTCGGTGCACATGCTTTACATGTGTTTAGTCGAGGTTAAAAAAACGTCTAGGCCCCCCGAACCACGGGGA
CGTGGTTTTCCTTTGAAAAACACGATAATACCATGATTGAACAAGATGGATTGCATGCAGGTTCGCCGGC
CGCTTGGGTGGAGAGGCTATTCGGCTATGACTGGGCACAACAGACAATCGGCTGCTCTGATGCCGCCGTG
TTCCGGCTGTCAGCGCAGGGGCGCCCGGTTCTTTTTGTCAAGACCGACCTGTCCGGTGCCCTGAATGAAC
TGCAGGACGAGGCAGCGCGGCTATCGTGGCTGGCCACGACGGGCGTTCCTTGCGCAGCTGTGCTCGACGT
TGTCACTGAAGCGGGAAGGGACTGGCTGCTATTGGGCGAAGTGCCGGGGCAGGATCTCCTGTCATCTCAC
CTTGCTCCTGCCGAGAAAGTATCCATCATGGCTGATGCAATGCGGCGGCTGCATACGCTTGATCCGGCTA
CCTGCCCATTCGACCACCAAGCGAAACATCGCATCGAGCGAGCACGTACTCGGATGGAAGCCGGTCTTGT
CGATCAGGATGATCTGGACGAAGAGCATCAGGGGCTCGCGCCAGCCGAACTGTTCGCCAGGCTCAAGGCG
CGCATGCCCGACGGCGAGGATCTCGTCGTGACCCATGGCGATGCCTGCTTGCCGAATATCATGGTGGAAA
ATGGCCGCTTTTCTGGATTCATCGACTGTGGCCGGCTGGGTGTGGCGGACCGCTATCAGGACATAGCGTT
GGCTACCCGTGATATTGCTGAAGAGCTTGGCGGCGAATGGGCTGACCGCTTCCTCGTGCTTTACGGTATC
GCCGCTCCCGATTCGCAGCGCATCGCCTTCTATCGCCTTCTTGACGAGTTCTTCTGAGATCCAATGGAGG
CCGCCACCGCGGTGGAGCTCGAATTAATTCATCGATGATCTAGAGCTCGCTGATCAGCCTCGACTGTGCC
TTCTAGTTGCCAGCCATCTGTTGTTTGCCCCTCCCCCGTGCCTTCCTTGACCCTGGAAGGTGCCACTCCC
ACTGTCCTTTCCTAATAAAATGAGGAAATTGCATCGCATTGTCTGAGTAGGTGTCATTCTATTCTGGGGG
GTGGGGTGGGGCAGGACAGCAAGGGGGAGGATTGGGAAGACAATAGCAGGCATGCTGGGGATGCGGTGGG
CTCTATGGCTTCTGAGGCGGAAAGAACCTGCAGCCCAAGCTTGGCGTAATCATGGTCATAGCTGTTTCCT
GTGTGAAATTGTTATCCGCTCACAATTCCACACAACATACGAGCCGGAAGCATAAAGTGTAAAGCCTGGG
GTGCCTAATGAGTGAGCTAACTCACATTAATTGCGTTGCGCTCACTGCCCGCTTTCCAGTCGGGAAACCT
GTCGTGCCAGCGGATCTTAAAAGTTTTGTTACTTTATAGAAGAAATTTTGAGTTTTTGTTTTTTTTTAAT
AAATAAATAAACATAAATAAATTGTTTGTTGAATTTATTATTAGTATGTAAGTGTAAATATAATAAAACT
TAATATCTATTCAAATTAATAAATAAACCTCGATATACAGACCGATAAAACACATGCGTCAATTTTACGC
ATGATTATCTTTAACGTACGTCACAATATGATTATCTTTCTAGGGTTAATCTAGTATACGCGTTTAATTA
ATCCAGCTTTTGTTCCCTTTAGTGAGGGTTAATTGCGCGCTTGGCGTAATCATGGTCATAGCTGTTTCCT
GTGTGAAATTGTTATCCGCTCACAATTCCACACAACATACGAGCCGGAAGCATAAAGTGTAAAGCCTGGG
GTGCCTAATGAGTGAGCTAACTCACATTAATTGCGTTGCGCTCACTGCCCGCTTTCCAGTCGGGAAACCT
GTCGTGCCAGCTGCATTAATGAATCGGCCAACGCGCGGGGAGAGGCGGTTTGCGTATTGGGCGCTCTTCC
GCTTCCTCGCTCACTGACTCGCTGCGCTCGGTCGTTCGGCTGCGGCGAGCGGTATCAGCTCACTCAAAGG
CGGTAATACGGTTATCCACAGAATCAGGGGATAACGCAGGAAAGAACATGTGAGCAAAAGGCCAGCAAAA
GGCCAGGAACCGTAAAAAGGCCGCGTTGCTGGCGTTTTTCCATAGGCTCCGCCCCCCTGACGAGCATCAC
AAAAATCGACGCTCAAGTCAGAGGTGGCGAAACCCGACAGGACTATAAAGATACCAGGCGTTTCCCCCTG
GAAGCTCCCTCGTGCGCTCTCCTGTTCCGACCCTGCCGCTTACCGGATACCTGTCCGCCTTTCTCCCTTC
GGGAAGCGTGGCGCTTTCTCATAGCTCACGCTGTAGGTATCTCAGTTCGGTGTAGGTCGTTCGCTCCAAG
CTGGGCTGTGTGCACGAACCCCCCGTTCAGCCCGACCGCTGCGCCTTATCCGGTAACTATCGTCTTGAGT
CCAACCCGGTAAGACACGACTTATCGCCACTGGCAGCAGCCACTGGTAACAGGATTAGCAGAGCGAGGTA
TGTAGGCGGTGCTACAGAGTTCTTGAAGTGGTGGCCTAACTACGGCTACACTAGAAGAACAGTATTTGGT
ATCTGCGCTCTGCTGAAGCCAGTTACCTTCGGAAAAAGAGTTGGTAGCTCTTGATCCGGCAAACAAACCA
CCGCTGGTAGCGGTGGTTTTTTTGTTTGCAAGCAGCAGATTACGCGCAGAAAAAAAGGATCTCAAGAAGA
TCCTTTGATCTTTTCTACGGGGTCTGACGCTCAGTGGAACGAAAACTCACGTTAAGGGATTTTGGTCATG
AGATTATCAAAAAGGATCTTCACCTAGATCCTTTTAAATTAAAAATGAAGTTTTAAATCAATCTAAAGTA
TATATGAGTAAACTTGGTCTGACAGTTACCAATGCTTAATCAGTGAGGCACCTATCTCAGCGATCTGTCT
ATTTCGTTCATCCATAGTTGCCTGACTCCCCGTCGTGTAGATAACTACGATACGGGAGGGCTTACCATCT
GGCCCCAGTGCTGCAATGATACCGCGAGACCCACGCTCACCGGCTCCAGATTTATCAGCAATAAACCAGC
CAGCCGGAAGGGCCGAGCGCAGAAGTGGTCCTGCAACTTTATCCGCCTCCATCCAGTCTATTAATTGTTG
CCGGGAAGCTAGAGTAAGTAGTTCGCCAGTTAATAGTTTGCGCAACGTTGTTGCCATTGCTACAGGCATC
GTGGTGTCACGCTCGTCGTTTGGTATGGCTTCATTCAGCTCCGGTTCCCAACGATCAAGGCGAGTTACAT
GATCCCCCATGTTGTGCAAAAAAGCGGTTAGCTCCTTCGGTCCTCCGATCGTTGTCAGAAGTAAGTTGGC
CGCAGTGTTATCACTCATGGTTATGGCAGCACTGCATAATTCTCTTACTGTCATGCCATCCGTAAGATGC
TTTTCTGTGACTGGTGAGTACTCAACCAAGTCATTCTGAGAATAGTGTATGCGGCGACCGAGTTGCTCTT
GCCCGGCGTCAATACGGGATAATACCGCGCCACATAGCAGAACTTTAAAAGTGCTCATCATTGGAAAACG
TTCTTCGGGGCGAAAACTCTCAAGGATCTTACCGCTGTTGAGATCCAGTTCGATGTAACCCACTCGTGCA
CCCAACTGATCTTCAGCATCTTTTACTTTCACCAGCGTTTCTGGGTGAGCAAAAACAGGAAGGCAAAATG
CCGCAAAAAAGGGAATAAGGGCGACACGGAAATGTTGAATACTCATACTCTTCCTTTTTCAATATTATTG
AAGCATTTATCAGGGTTATTGTCTCATGAGCGGATACATATTTGAATGTATTTAGAAAAATAAACAAATA
GGGGTTCCGCGCACATTTCCCCGAAAAGTGCCACCTAAATTGTAAGCGTTAATATTTTGTTAAAATTCGC
GTTAAATTTTTGTTAAATCAGCTCATTTTTTAACCAATAGGCCGAAATCGGCAAAATCCCTTATAAATCA
AAAGAATAGACCGAGATAGGGTTGAGTG
